>Addgene plasmid #181853 | pcDNA3.1(+)-Myr-DnaJB1-PKAcat-mCherry | addgene full sequence | sequence record 364038 | Addgene NGS Result
GACGGATCGGGAGATCTCCCGATCCCCTATGGTGCACTCTCAGTACAATCTGCTCTGATGCCGCATAGTT
AAGCCAGTATCTGCTCCCTGCTTGTGTGTTGGAGGTCGCTGAGTAGTGCGCGAGCAAAATTTAAGCTACA
ACAAGGCAAGGCTTGACCGACAATTGCATGAAGAATCTGCTTAGGGTTAGGCGTTTTGCGCTGCTTCGCG
ATGTACGGGCCAGATATACGCGTTGACATTGATTATTGACTAGTTATTAATAGTAATCAATTACGGGGTC
ATTAGTTCATAGCCCATATATGGAGTTCCGCGTTACATAACTTACGGTAAATGGCCCGCCTGGCTGACCG
CCCAACGACCCCCGCCCATTGACGTCAATAATGACGTATGTTCCCATAGTAACGCCAATAGGGACTTTCC
ATTGACGTCAATGGGTGGAGTATTTACGGTAAACTGCCCACTTGGCAGTACATCAAGTGTATCATATGCC
AAGTACGCCCCCTATTGACGTCAATGACGGTAAATGGCCCGCCTGGCATTATGCCCAGTACATGACCTTA
TGGGACTTTCCTACTTGGCAGTACATCTACGTATTAGTCATCGCTATTACCATGGTGATGCGGTTTTGGC
AGTACATCAATGGGCGTGGATAGCGGTTTGACTCACGGGGATTTCCAAGTCTCCACCCCATTGACGTCAA
TGGGAGTTTGTTTTGGCACCAAAATCAACGGGACTTTCCAAAATGTCGTAACAACTCCGCCCCATTGACG
CAAATGGGCGGTAGGCGTGTACGGTGGGAGGTCTATATAAGCAGAGCTCTCTGGCTAACTAGAGAACCCA
CTGCTTACTGGCTTATCGAAATTAATACGACTCACTATAGGGAGACCCAAGCTGGCTAGCGTTTAAACTT
AAGCTTATGGGCAACGCCGCCGCCGCCAAGAAGGGTAAAGACTACTACCAGACGTTGGGCCTGGCCCGCG
GCGCGTCGGACGAGGAGATCAAGCGGGCCTACCGCCGCCAGGCGCTGCGCTACCACCCGGACAAGAACAA
GGAGCCCGGCGCCGAGGAGAAGTTCAAGGAGATCGCTGAGGCCTACGACGTGCTCAGCGACCCGCGCAAG
CGCGAGATCTTCGACCGCTACGGGGAGGAAGTGAAAGAATTCTTAGCCAAAGCCAAAGAAGATTTTCTTA
AAAAATGGGAAAGTCCCGCTCAGAACACAGCCCACTTGGATCAGTTTGAACGAATCAAGACCCTCGGCAC
GGGCTCCTTCGGGCGGGTGATGCTGGTGAAACACAAGGAGACCGGGAACCACTATGCCATGAAGATCCTC
GACAAACAGAAGGTGGTGAAACTGAAACAGATCGAACACACCCTGAATGAAAAGCGCATCCTGCAAGCTG
TCAACTTTCCGTTCCTCGTCAAACTCGAGTTCTCCTTCAAGGACAACTCAAACTTATACATGGTCATGGA
GTACGTGCCCGGCGGGGAGATGTTCTCACACCTACGGCGGATCGGAAGGTTCAGTGAGCCCCATGCCCGT
TTCTACGCGGCCCAGATCGTCCTGACCTTTGAGTATCTGCACTCGCTGGATCTCATCTACAGGGACCTGA
AGCCGGAGAATCTGCTCATTGACCAGCAGGGCTACATTCATGTGACAGACTTCGGTTTCGCCAAGCGCGT
GAAGGGCCGCACTTGGACCTTGTGCGGCACCCCTGAGTACCTGGCCCCTGAGATTATCCTGAGCAAAGGC
TACAACAAGGCCGTGGACTGGTGGGCCCTGGGGGTTCTTATCTATGAAATGGCCGCTGGCTACCCGCCCT
TCTTCGCAGACCAGCCCATCCAGATCTATGAGAAGATCGTCTCTGGGAAGGTGCGCTTCCCTTCCCACTT
CAGCTCTGACTTGAAGGACCTGCTGCGGAACCTCCTGCAGGTAGATCTCACCAAGCGCTTTGGGAACCTC
AAGAATGGGGTCAACGATATCAAGAACCACAAGTGGTTTGCCACAACTGACTGGATTGCCATCTACCAGA
GGAAGGTGGAAGCTCCCTTCATACCAAAGTTTAAAGGCCCTGGGGATACGAGTAACTTTGACGACTATGA
GGAAGAAGAAATCCGGGTCTCCATCAATGAGAAGTGTGGCAAGGAGTTTTCTGAGTTTGGATCCGGGAGC
ATGGTGAGCAAGGGCGAGGAGGATAACATGGCCATCATCAAGGAGTTCATGCGCTTCAAGGTGCACATGG
AGGGCTCCGTGAACGGCCACGAGTTCGAGATCGAGGGCGAGGGCGAGGGCCGCCCCTACGAGGGCACCCA
GACCGCCAAGCTGAAGGTGACCAAGGGTGGCCCCCTGCCCTTCGCCTGGGACATCCTGTCCCCTCAGTTC
ATGTACGGCTCCAAGGCCTACGTGAAGCACCCCGCCGACATCCCCGACTACTTGAAGCTGTCCTTCCCCG
AGGGCTTCAAGTGGGAGCGCGTGATGAACTTCGAGGACGGCGGCGTGGTGACCGTGACCCAGGACTCCTC
CCTGCAGGACGGCGAGTTCATCTACAAGGTGAAGCTGCGCGGCACCAACTTCCCCTCCGACGGCCCCGTA
ATGCAGAAGAAGACCATGGGCTGGGAGGCCTCCTCCGAGCGGATGTACCCCGAGGACGGCGCCCTGAAGG
GCGAGATCAAGCAGAGGCTGAAGCTGAAGGACGGCGGCCACTACGACGCTGAGGTCAAGACCACCTACAA
GGCCAAGAAGCCCGTGCAGCTGCCCGGCGCCTACAACGTCAACATCAAGTTGGACATCACCTCCCACAAC
GAGGACTACACCATCGTGGAACAGTACGAACGCGCCGAGGGCCGCCACTCCACCGGCGGCATGGACGAGC
TGTACAAGTAATCTAGAGGGCCCGTTTAAACCCGCTGATCAGCCTCGACTGTGCCTTCTAGTTGCCAGCC
ATCTGTTGTTTGCCCCTCCCCCGTGCCTTCCTTGACCCTGGAAGGTGCCACTCCCACTGTCCTTTCCTAA
TAAAATGAGGAAATTGCATCGCATTGTCTGAGTAGGTGTCATTCTATTCTGGGGGGTGGGGTGGGGCAGG
ACAGCAAGGGGGAGGATTGGGAAGACAATAGCAGGCATGCTGGGGATGCGGTGGGCTCTATGGCTTCTGA
GGCGGAAAGAACCAGCTGGGGCTCTAGGGGGTATCCCC
[124 nt withheld, positions 3189-3312]
C
[91 nt withheld, positions 3314-3404]
A
[49 nt withheld, positions 3406-3454]
CCTTTGACGTTGGAGTCCACGTTCTTT
[37 nt withheld, positions 3482-3518]
ACCCTATCTCGGTCTATTCTTTTGATTTATAAGGGATTTTGCCGATTTCGGCCTATTGGTTAAAAAATGA
GCTGATTTAACAAAAATTTAACGCGAATTAATTCTGTGGAATGTGTGTCAGTTAGGGTGTGGAAAGTCCC
CAGGCTCCCCAGCAGGCAGAAGTATGCAAAGCATGCATCTCAATTAGTCAGCAACCAGGTGTGGAAAGTC
CCCAGGCTCCCCAGCAGGCAGAAGTATGCAAAGCATGCATCTCAATTAGTCAGCAACCATAGTCCCGCCC
CTAACTCCGCCCATCCCGCCCCTAACTCCGCCCAGTTCCGCCCATTCTCCGCCCCATGGCTGACTAATTT
TTTTTATTTATGCAGAGGCCGAGGCCGCCTCTGCCTCTGAGCTATTCCAGAAGTAGTGAGGAGGCTTTTT
TGGAGGCCTAGGCTTTTGCAAAAAGCTCCCGGGAGCTTGTATATCCATTTTCGGATCTGATCAGCACGTG
TTGACAATTAATCATCGGCATAGTATATCGGCATAGTATAATACGACAAGGTGAGGAACTAAACCATGGC
CAAGTTGACCAGTGCCGTTCCGGTGCTCACCGCGCGCGACGTCGCCGGAGCGGTCGAGTTCTGGACCGAC
CGGCTCGGGTTCTCCCGGGACTTCGTGGAGGACGACTTCGCCGGTGTGGTCCGGGACGACGTGACCCTGT
TCATCAGCGCGGTCCAGGACCAGGTGGTGCCGGACAACACCCTGGCCTGGGTGTGGGTGCGCGGCCTGGA
CGAGCTGTACGCCGAGTGGTCGGAGGTCGTGTCCACGAACTTCCGGGACGCCTCCGGGCCGGCCATGACC
GAGATCGGCGAGCAGCCGTGGGGGCGGGAGTTCGCCCTGCGCGACCCGGCCGGCAACTGCGTGCACTTCG
TGGCCGAGGAGCAGGACTGACACGTGCTACGAGATTTCGATTCCACCGCCGCCTTCTATGAAAGGTTGGG
CTTCGGAATCGTTTTCCGGGACGCCGGCTGGATGATCCTCCAGCGCGGGGATCTCATGCTGGAGTTCTTC
GCCCACCCCAACTTGTTTATTGCAGCTTATAATGGTTACAAATAAAGCAATAGCATCACAAATTTCACAA
ATAAAGCATTTTTTTCACTGCATTCTAGTTGTGGTTTGTCCAAACTCATCAATGTATCTTATCATGTCTG
TATACCGTCGACCTCTAGCTAGAGCTTGGCGTAATCATGGTCATAGCTGTTTCCTGTGTGAAATTGTTAT
CCGCTCACAATTCCACACAACATACGAGCCGGAAGCATAAAGTGTAAAGCCTGGGGTGCCTAATGAGTGA
GCTAACTCACATTAATTGCGTTGCGCTCACTGCCCGCTTTCCAGTCGGGAAACCTGTCGTGCCAGCTGCA
TTAATGAATCGGCCAACGCGCGGGGAGAGGCGGTTTGCGTATTGGGCGCTCTTCCGCTTCCTCGCTCACT
GACTCGCTGCGCTCGGTCGTTCGGCTGCGGCGAGCGGTATCAGCTCACTCAAAGGCGGTAATACGGTTAT
CCACAGAATCAGGGGATAACGCAGGAAAGAACATGTGAGCAAAAGGCCAGCAAAAGGCCAGGAACCGTAA
AAAGGCCGCGTTGCTGGCGTTTTTCCATAGGCTCCGCCCCCCTGACGAGCATCACAAAAATCGACGCTCA
AGTCAGAGGTGGCGAAACCCGACAGGACTATAAAGATACCAGGCGTTTCCCCCTGGAAGCTCCCTCGTGC
GCTCTCCTGTTCCGACCCTGCCGCTTACCGGATACCTGTCCGCCTTTCTCCCTTCGGGAAGCGTGGCGCT
TTCTCATAGCTCACGCTGTAGGTATCTCAGTTCGGTGTAGGTCGTTCGCTCCAAGCTGGGCTGTGTGCAC
GAACCCCCCGTTCAGCCCGACCGCTGCGCCTTATCCGGTAACTATCGTCTTGAGTCCAACCCGGTAAGAC
ACGACTTATCGCCACTGGCAGCAGCCACTGGTAACAGGATTAGCAGAGCGAGGTATGTAGGCGGTGCTAC
AGAGTTCTTGAAGTGGTGGCCTAACTACGGCTACACTAGAAGAACAGTATTTGGTATCTGCGCTCTGCTG
AAGCCAGTTACCTTCGGAAAAAGAGTTGGTAGCTCTTGATCCGGCAAACAAACCACCGCTGGTAGCGGTG
GTTTTTTTGTTTGCAAGCAGCAGATTACGCGCAGAAAAAAAGGATCTCAAGAAGATCCTTTGATCTTTTC
TACGGGGTCTGACGCTCAGTGGAACGAAAACTCACGTTAAGGGATTTTGGTCATGAGATTATCAAAAAGG
ATCTTCACCTAGATCCTTTTAAATTAAAAATGAAGTTTTAAATCAATCTAAAGTATATATGAGTAAACTT
GGTCTGACAGTTACCAATGCTTAATCAGTGAGGCACCTATCTCAGCGATCTGTCTATTTCGTTCATCCAT
AGTTGCCTGACTCCCCGTCGTGTAGATAACTACGATACGGGAGGGCTTACCATCTGGCCCCAGTGCTGCA
ATGATACCGCGAGACCCACGCTCACCGGCTCCAGATTTATCAGCAATAAACCAGCCAGCCGGAAGGGCCG
AGCGCAGAAGTGGTCCTGCAACTTTATCCGCCTCCATCCAGTCTATTAATTGTTGCCGGGAAGCTAGAGT
AAGTAGTTCGCCAGTTAATAGTTTGCGCAACGTTGTTGCCATTGCTACAGGCATCGTGGTGTCACGCTCG
TCGTTTGGTATGGCTTCATTCAGCTCCGGTTCCCAACGATCAAGGCGAGTTACATGATCCCCCATGTTGT
GCAAAAAAGCGGTTAGCTCCTTCGGTCCTCCGATCGTTGTCAGAAGTAAGTTGGCCGCAGTGTTATCACT
CATGGTTATGGCAGCACTGCATAATTCTCTTACTGTCATGCCATCCGTAAGATGCTTTTCTGTGACTGGT
GAGTACTCAACCAAGTCATTCTGAGAATAGTGTATGCGGCGACCGAGTTGCTCTTGCCCGGCGTCAATAC
GGGATAATACCGCGCCACATAGCAGAACTTTAAAAGTGCTCATCATTGGAAAACGTTCTTCGGGGCGAAA
ACTCTCAAGGATCTTACCGCTGTTGAGATCCAGTTCGATGTAACCCACTCGTGCACCCAACTGATCTTCA
GCATCTTTTACTTTCACCAGCGTTTCTGGGTGAGCAAAAACAGGAAGGCAAAATGCCGCAAAAAAGGGAA
TAAGGGCGACACGGAAATGTTGAATACTCATACTCTTCCTTTTTCAATATTATTGAAGCATTTATCAGGG
TTATTGTCTCATGAGCGGATACATATTTGAATGTATTTAGAAAAATAAACAAATAGGGGTTCCGCGCACA
TTTCCCCGAAAAGTGCCACCTGACGTC
Features (pLannotate 1.2.2; 23 found; start..end, strand, type, name):
     28..80      -  misc_feature   bom (fragment): basis of mobility region from pBR322
    235..614     +  enhancer       CMV enhancer: human cytomegalovirus immediate early enhancer
    615..818     +  promoter       CMV promoter: human cytomegalovirus (CMV) immediate early promoter
    814..847     +  LTR            5' LTR (truncated) (fragment): truncated 5' long terminal repeat (LTR) from HIV-1
    863..881     +  promoter       T7 promoter: promoter for bacteriophage T7 RNA polymerase
    950..1147    +  CDS            DNAJB3 (fragment): DNJB3_HUMAN - Also known as HCG3. Experimental evidence at protein level: Swiss-Prot protein existence level 1. May operate as a co-chaperone of the male germ cell- and haploid stage-specific Hsp70 proteins. From Homo sapiens (Human).
   1145..2158    +  CDS            PRKACA: KAPCA_HUMAN - Also known as PKACA. Experimental evidence at protein level: Swiss-Prot protein existence level 1. [Isoform 2]: Phosphorylates and activates ABL1 in sperm flagellum to promote spermatozoa capacitation. From Homo sapiens (Human).
   2171..2878    +  CDS            mCherry: mCherry is a basic (constitutively fluorescent) red fluorescent protein published in 2004, derived from Discosoma sp.. It is reported to be a very rapidly-maturing monomer with low acid sensitivity.
   2919..3143    +  polyA_signal   bGH poly(A) signal: bovine growth hormone polyadenylation signal
   3147..3168    +  promoter       SV40 promoter (fragment): SV40 enhancer and early promoter
   3189..3617    +  rep_origin     f1 ori (sequence partly withheld): f1 bacteriophage origin of replication; arrow indicates direction of (+) strand synthesis
   3631..3960    +  promoter       SV40 promoter: SV40 enhancer and early promoter
   4008..4055    +  promoter       EM7 promoter: synthetic bacterial promoter&nbsp
   4074..4448    +  CDS            BleoR: antibiotic-binding protein; Sh ble from Streptoalloteichus hindustanus; confers resistance to bleomycin, phleomycin, and Zeocin™
   4458..4583    +  CDS            ble (fragment): BLE_KLEPN - Experimental evidence at protein level: Swiss-Prot protein existence level 1. Binding protein with a strong affinity to the bleomycin family of antibiotics. Binds to CL990; an antimitotic-antibiotic compound. From Klebsiella pneumoniae.
   4578..4699    +  polyA_signal   SV40 poly(A) signal: SV40 polyadenylation signal
   4772..4788    -  protein_bind   lac operator: The lac repressor binds to the lac operator to inhibit transcription in E. coli. This inhibition can be relieved by adding lactose or isopropyl-β-D-thiogalactopyranoside (IPTG). lac repressor encoded by lacI
   4796..4826    -  promoter       lac promoter: promoter for the E. coli lac operon
   4841..4862    -  protein_bind   CAP binding site: CAP binding activates transcription in the presence of cAMP. E. coli catabolite activator protein
   4875..4967    -  CDS            lacI (fragment): lac repressor; lacI; The lac repressor binds to the lac operator to inhibit transcription in E. coli. This inhibition can be relieved by adding lactose or isopropyl-β-D-thiogalactopyranoside (IPTG).
   5150..5738    -  rep_origin     ori: high-copy-number ColE1/pMB1/pBR322/pUC origin of replication
   5909..6769    -  CDS            AmpR: β-lactamase; bla; confers resistance to ampicillin, carbenicillin, and related antibiotics
   6770..6874    -  promoter       AmpR promoter: bla
