[The description below was written by a language model from this plasmid's Addgene catalogue record and pLannotate feature annotations shown in this document.]
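Description:
pcDNA3.1(+)-Myr-DnaJB1-PKAcat-mCherry is a mammalian expression plasmid built on an Invitrogen pcDNA3-series backbone. It is propagated in E. coli at high copy from a ColE1/pUC-type origin under ampicillin selection (AmpR with its bla promoter), and it also carries an f1 origin. For selection in mammalian cells the backbone provides a bleomycin/Zeocin resistance gene (Sh ble), driven by the SV40 early promoter with an EM7 bacterial promoter upstream and followed by an SV40 polyadenylation signal.

The payload sits between the HindIII and XbaI sites, downstream of the CMV immediate-early enhancer/promoter and a T7 promoter, and is terminated by the bGH poly(A) signal. It encodes the human DnaJB1-PKA catalytic subunit chimera: residues 1-70 of DNAJB1 joined to residues 16-351 of PRKACA. This is preceded by the first nine residues of the PKA catalytic subunit, which restore an N-terminal myristoylation site, and followed by a C-terminal mCherry for red fluorescence imaging. The automated annotation labels the chaperone-derived segment as a DNAJB3 fragment, which most likely reflects homology among J-domain proteins, since the catalogue entry specifies DNAJB1. A few other small hits, such as a truncated HIV-1 LTR fragment and a second ble fragment, look like annotation artefacts rather than functional parts.

The sequenced record is 6,905 nt, shorter than the 7,322 bp total listed in the catalogue; the record does not explain this difference. The construct is intended for expressing and visualising a myristoylatable version of the fusion kinase in mammalian cells, and it comes from work on PKA regulatory subunit phase separation, cAMP compartmentation and oncogenic signalling.
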