Addgene plasmid #181853: pcDNA3.1(+)-Myr-DnaJB1-PKAcat-mCherry
Purpose: mCherry-tagged DnaJB1-PKA catalytic subunit fusion with N-terminal myristoylation site added; for mammalian expression.
Depositing lab: Jin Zhang. Depositing organization: University of California, San Diego (UCSD). Publication: Phase Separation of a PKA Regulatory Subunit Controls cAMP Compartmentation and Oncogenic Signaling. Zhang JZ, Lu TW, Stolerman LM, Tenner B, Yang JR, Zhang JF, Falcke M, Rangamani P, Taylor SS, Mehta S, Zhang J. Cell. 2020 Sep 17;182(6):1531-1544.e15. doi: 10.1016/j.cell.2020.07.043. Epub 2020 Aug 25. PubMed 32846158.
Backbone
  Vector backbone: pcDNA3
  Backbone manufacturer: Invitrogen
  Backbone size w/o insert (bp): 5354
  Total vector size (bp): 7322
  Vector type: Mammalian Expression
  Selectable markers: Bleomycin
Growth in bacteria
  Bacterial resistance: Ampicillin, 100 μg/mL
  Growth temperature: 37°C
  Growth strain: DH5alpha
  Copy number: High Copy
Gene/Insert
  Gene/Insert name: Myr-DnaJB1-PKAcat-mCherry (alt name: PKAcat(1-9)-DnaJB1(1-70)-PKAcat(16-351)-mCherry)
  Species: H. sapiens (human)
  Insert size (bp): 1968
  Entrez Gene: PRKACA (a.k.a. CAFD1, PKACA, PPNAD4); DNAJB1 (a.k.a. HSPF1, Hdj1, Hsp40, RSPH16B, Sis1)
  Promoter: CMV
  Tag / fusion protein: mCherry (C terminal on insert)
  Cloning method: Restriction Enzyme; 5′ cloning site HindIII (not destroyed); 3′ cloning site XbaI (not destroyed)
  Sequencing primers: 5′ CMV forward; 3′ BGH reverse
Terms and licenses: Academic/Nonprofit Terms; Industry Terms: Not Available to Industry
How to cite: pcDNA3.1(+)-Myr-DnaJB1-PKAcat-mCherry was a gift from Jin Zhang (Addgene plasmid # 181853 ; http://n2t.net/addgene:181853 ; RRID:Addgene_181853)
